>Addgene plasmid #116951 | pCDF-MCM4/6 | addgene full sequence | sequence record 227777 | Addgene NGS Result
GGGGAATTGTGAGCGGATAACAATTCCCCTGTAGAAATAATTTTGTTTAACTTTAATAAGGAGATATACC
ATGGCACATCACCACCACCATCACGTGGATGACGACGACAAG
[2463 nt withheld, positions 113-2575]
TGACGGCCGCCCGCGTTGATCTCGATCCCGCGAAATTAATACGACTCACTATAGGGGAATTGTGAGCGGA
TAACAATTCCCCTCTAGAAATAATTTTGTTTAACTTTAAGAAGGAGATATACCATGCAAGCGGGCCCGGC
CTTCATGTCGTCCCCGGCGTCGACCCCGAGCCGCCGCGGCAGCCGGCGTGGAAGGGCCACCCCCGCCCAG
ACGCCTCGGAGTGAGGATGCCAGGTCATCTCCCTCTCAGAGACGTAGAGGCGAGGATTCCACCTCCACGG
GGGAGTTGCAGCCGATGCCAACCTCGCCTGGAGTGGACCTGCAGAGCCCTGCTGCGCAGGACGTGCTGTT
TTCCAGCCCTCCCCAAATGCATTCTTCAGCTATCCCTCTTGACTTTGATGTTAGTTCACCACTGACATAC
GGCACTCCCAGCTCTCGGGTAGAGGGAACCCCAAGAAGTGGTGTTAGGGGCACACCTGTGAGACAGAGGC
CTGACCTGGGCTCTGCACAGAAGGGCCTGCAAGTGGATCTGCAGTCTGACGGGGCAGCAGCAGAAGATAT
AGTGGCAAGTGAGCAGTCTCTAGGCCAAAAACTTGTGATCTGGGGAACAGATGTAAATGTGGCAGCATGC
AAAGAAAACTTTCAGAGATTTCTTCAGCGTTTTATTGACCCTCTGGCTAAAGAAGAAGAAAATGTTGGCA
TAGATATTACTGAACCTCTATACATGCAACGACTTGGGGAGATTAATGTTATTGGTGAGCCATTTTTAAA
TGTGAACTGTGAACACATCAAATCATTTGACAAAAATTTGTACAGACAACTCATCTCTTACCCACAGGAA
GTTATTCCAACTTTTGACATGGCTGTCAATGAAATCTTCTTTGACCGTTACCCTGACTCAATCTTAGAAC
ATCAGATTCAAGTAAGACCATTCAACGCATTGAAGACTAAGAATATGAGAAACCTGAATCCAGAAGACAT
TGACCAGCTCATCACCATCAGCGGCATGGTGATCAGGACATCCCAGCTGATTCCCGAGATGCAGGAGGCC
TTCTTCCAGTGCCAAGTGTGTGCCCACACGACCCGGGTGGAGATGGACCGCGGCCGCATTGCAGAGCCCA
GTGTGTGCGGGCGCTGCCACACCACCCACAGCATGGCACTCATCCACAACCGCTCCCTCTTCTCTGACAA
GCAGATGATCAAGCTTCAGGAGTCTCCGGAAGACATGCCTGCAGGGCAGACACCACACACAGTTATCCTG
TTTGCTCACAATGATCTCGTTGACAAGGTCCAGCCTGGGGACAGAGTGAATGTTACAGGCATCTATCGAG
CTGTGCCTATTCGAGTCAATCCAAGAGTGAGTAATGTGAAGTCTGTCTACAAAACCCACATTGATGTCAT
TCATTATCGGAAAACGGATGCAAAACGTCTGCATGGCCTTGATGAAGAAGCAGAACAGAAACTTTTTTCA
GAGAAACGTGTGGAATTGCTTAAGGAACTTTCCAGGAAACCAGACATTTATGAGAGGCTTGCTTCAGCCT
TGGCTCCAAGCATTTATGAACATGAAGATATAAAGAAGGGAATTTTGCTTCAGCTCTTTGGCGGGACAAG
GAAGGATTTTAGTCACACTGGAAGGGGCAAATTTCGGGCTGAGATCAACATCTTGCTGTGTGGCGACCCT
GGTACCAGCAAGTCCCAGCTGCTGCAGTACGTGTACAACCTCGTCCCCAGGGGCCAGTACACGTCTGGGA
AGGGCTCCAGTGCAGTTGGCCTCACTGCGTACGTAATGAAAGACCCTGAGACAAGGCAGCTGGTCCTGCA
GACAGGTGCTCTTGTCCTGAGTGACAACGGCATCTGCTGTATCGATGAGTTCGACAAGATGAATGAAAGT
ACAAGATCGGTATTGCATGAAGTCATGGAACAGCAGACTCTGTCCATTGCAAAGGCTGGGATCATCTGTC
AGCTCAATGCGCGCACCTCTGTCCTGGCAGCAGCAAATCCCATTGAGTCTCAGTGGAATCCTAAAAAAAC
AACCATTGAAAACATCCAGCTGCCTCATACTTTATTATCAAGGTTTGATTTGATCTTCCTCATGCTGGAC
CCTCAGGACGAAGCCTATGACAGGCGTCTGGCTCACCACCTGGTCGCACTGTACTACCAGAGCGAGGAGC
AGGCAGAGGAGGAGCTCCTGGACATGGCGGTGCTAAAGGACTACATTGCCTACGCGCACAGCACCATCAT
GCCGCGGCTAAGTGAGGAAGCCAGCCAGGCTCTCATCGAGGCTTATGTAGACATGAGGAAGATTGGCAGT
AGCCGGGGAATGGTTTCTGCATACCCTCGACAGCTAGAGTCATTAATCCGCTTAGCAGAAGCCCATGCTA
AAGTAAGATTGTCTAACAAAGTTGAAGCCATTGATGTGGAAGAGGCCAAACGCCTCCATCGGGAAGCTCT
GAAGCAGTCTGCAACTGATCCCCGGACTGGCATCGTGGACATATCTATTCTTACTACGGGGATGAGTGCC
ACCTCTCGTAAACGGAAAGAAGAATTAGCTGAAGCATTGAAAAAGCTTATTTTATCTAAGGGCAAAACAC
CAGCTCTAAAATACCAGCAACTTTTTGAAGATATTCGGGGACAATCTGACATAGCAATTACTAAAGATAT
GTTTGAAGAAGCACTGCGTGCCCTGGCAGATGATGATTTCCTGACAGTGACTGGGAAGACCGTGCGCTTG
CTCTGACCGGGCTTCTCCTCAAATCTCGAGTCTGGTAAAGAAACCGCTGCTGCGAAATTTGAACGCCAGC
ACATGGACTCGTCTACTAGCGCAGCTTAATTAACCTAGGCTGCTGCCACCGCTGAGCAATAACTAGCATA
ACCCCTTGGGGCCTCTAAACGGGTCTTGAGGGGTTTTTTGCTGAAACCTCAGGCATTTGAGAAGCACACG
GTCACACTGCTTCCGGTAGTCAATAAACCGGTAAACCAGCAATAGACATAAGCGGCTATTTAACGACCCT
GCCCTGAACCGACGACCGGGTCATCGTGGCCGGATCTTGCGGCCCCTCGGCTTGAACGAATTGTTAGACA
TTATTTGCCGACTACCTTGGTGATCTCGCCTTTCACGTAGTGGACAAATTCTTCCAACTGATCTGCGCGC
GAGGCCAAGCGATCTTCTTCTTGTCCAAGATAAGCCTGTCTAGCTTCAAGTATGACGGGCTGATACTGGG
CCGGCAGGCGCTCCATTGCCCAGTCGGCAGCGACATCCTTCGGCGCGATTTTGCCGGTTACTGCGCTGTA
CCAAATGCGGGACAACGTAAGCACTACATTTCGCTCATCGCCAGCCCAGTCGGGCGGCGAGTTCCATAGC
GTTAAGGTTTCATTTAGCGCCTCAAATAGATCCTGTTCAGGAACCGGATCAAAGAGTTCCTCCGCCGCTG
GACCTACCAAGGCAACGCTATGTTCTCTTGCTTTTGTCAGCAAGATAGCCAGATCAATGTCGATCGTGGC
TGGCTCGAAGATACCTGCAAGAATGTCATTGCGCTGCCATTCTCCAAATTGCAGTTCGCGCTTAGCTGGA
TAACGCCACGGAATGATGTCGTCGTGCACAACAATGGTGACTTCTACAGCGCGGAGAATCTCGCTCTCTC
CAGGGGAAGCCGAAGTTTCCAAAAGGTCGTTGATCAAAGCTCGCCGCGTTGTTTCATCAAGCCTTACGGT
CACCGTAACCAGCAAATCAATATCACTGTGTGGCTTCAGGCCGCCATCCACTGCGGAGCCGTACAAATGT
ACGGCCAGCAACGTCGGTTCGAGATGGCGCTCGATGACGCCAACTACCTCTGATAGTTGAGTCGATACTT
CGGCGATCACCGCTTCCCTCATACTCTTCCTTTTTCAATATTATTGAAGCATTTATCAGGGTTATTGTCT
CATGAGCGGATACATATTTGAATGTATTTAGAAAAATAAACAAATAGCTAGCTCACTCGGTCGCTACGCT
CCGGGCGTGAGACTGCGGCGGGCGCTGCGGACACATACAAAGTTACCCACAGATTCCGTGGATAAGCAGG
GGACTAACATGTGAGGCAAAACAGCAGGGCCGCGCCGGTGGCGTTTTTCCATAGGCTCCGCCCTCCTGCC
AGAGTTCACATAAACAGACGCTTTTCCGGTGCATCTGTGGGAGCCGTGAGGCTCAACCATGAATCTGACA
GTACGGGCGAAACCCGACAGGACTTAAAGATCCCCACCGTTTCCGGCGGGTCGCTCCCTCTTGCGCTCTC
CTGTTCCGACCCTGCCGTTTACCGGATACCTGTTCCGCCTTTCTCCCTTACGGGAAGTGTGGCGCTTTCT
CATAGCTCACACACTGGTATCTCGGCTCGGTGTAGGTCGTTCGCTCCAAGCTGGGCTGTAAGCAAGAACT
CCCCGTTCAGCCCGACTGCTGCGCCTTATCCGGTAACTGTTCACTTGAGTCCAACCCGGAAAAGCACGGT
AAAACGCCACTGGCAGCAGCCATTGGTAACTGGGAGTTCGCAGAGGATTTGTTTAGCTAAACACGCGGTT
GCTCTTGAAGTGTGCGCCAAAGTCCGGCTACACTGGAAGGACAGATTTGGTTGCTGTGCTCTGCGAAAGC
CAGTTACCACGGTTAAGCAGTTCCCCAACTGACTTAACCTTCGATCAAACCACCTCCCCAGGTGGTTTTT
TCGTTTACAGGGCAAAAGATTACGCGCAGAAAAAAAGGATCTCAAGAAGATCCTTTGATCTTTTCTACTG
AACCGCTCTAGATTTCAGTGCAATTTATCTCTTCAAATGTAGCACCTGAAGTCAGCCCCATACGATATAA
GTTGTAATTCTCATGTTAGTCATGCCCCGCGCCCACCGGAAGGAGCTGACTGGGTTGAAGGCTCTCAAGG
GCATCGGTCGAGATCCCGGTGCCTAATGAGTGAGCTAACTTACATTAATTGCGTTGCGCTCACTGCCCGC
TTTCCAGTCGGGAAACCTGTCGTGCCAGCTGCATTAATGAATCGGCCAACGCGCGGGGAGAGGCGGTTTG
CGTATTGGGCGCCAGGGTGGTTTTTCTTTTCACCAGTGAGACGGGCAACAGCTGATTGCCCTTCACCGCC
TGGCCCTGAGAGAGTTGCAGCAAGCGGTCCACGCTGGTTTGCCCCAGCAGGCGAAAATCCTGTTTGATGG
TGGTTAACGGCGGGATATAACATGAGCTGTCTTCGGTATCGTCGTATCCCACTACCGAGATGTCCGCACC
AACGCGCAGCCCGGACTCGGTAATGGCGCGCATTGCGCCCAGCGCCATCTGATCGTTGGCAACCAGCATC
GCAGTGGGAACGATGCCCTCATTCAGCATTTGCATGGTTTGTTGAAAACCGGACATGGCACTCCAGTCGC
CTTCCCGTTCCGCTATCGGCTGAATTTGATTGCGAGTGAGATATTTATGCCAGCCAGCCAGACGCAGACG
CGCCGAGACAGAACTTAATGGGCCCGCTAACAGCGCGATTTGCTGGTGACCCAATGCGACCAGATGCTCC
ACGCCCAGTCGCGTACCGTCTTCATGGGAGAAAATAATACTGTTGATGGGTGTCTGGTCAGAGACATCAA
GAAATAACGCCGGAACATTAGTGCAGGCAGCTTCCACAGCAATGGCATCCTGGTCATCCAGCGGATAGTT
AATGATCAGCCCACTGACGCGTTGCGCGAGAAGATTGTGCACCGCCGCTTTACAGGCTTCGACGCCGCTT
CGTTCTACCATCGACACCACCACGCTGGCACCCAGTTGATCGGCGCGAGATTTAATCGCCGCGACAATTT
GCGACGGCGCGTGCAGGGCCAGACTGGAGGTGGCAACGCCAATCAGCAACGACTGTTTGCCCGCCAGTTG
TTGTGCCACGCGGTTGGGAATGTAATTCAGCTCCGCCATCGCCGCTTCCACTTTTTCCCGCGTTTTCGCA
GAAACGTGGCTGGCCTGGTTCACCACGCGGGAAACGGTCTGATAAGAGACACCGGCATACTCTGCGACAT
CGTATAACGTTACTGGTTTCACATTCACCACCCTGAATTGACTCTCTTCCGGGCGCTATCATGCCATACC
GCGAAAGGTTTTGCGCCATTCGATGGTGTCCGGGATCTCGACGCTCTCCCTTATGCGACTCCTGCATTAG
GAAATTAATACGACTCACTATA
Features (pLannotate 1.2.2; 19 found; start..end, strand, type, name):
      3..27      +  protein_bind   lac operator: The lac repressor binds to the lac operator to inhibit transcription in E. coli. This inhibition can be relieved by adding lactose or isopropyl-β-D-thiogalactopyranoside (IPTG). lac repressor encoded by lacI
     42..64      +  RBS            RBS: efficient ribosome binding site from bacteriophage T7 gene 10 (Olins and Rangwala, 1989)
    113..2575    +  CDS            MCM6 (sequence withheld): MCM6_HUMAN - Experimental evidence at protein level: Swiss-Prot protein existence level 1. Acts as component of the MCM2-7 complex (MCM complex) which is the putative replicative helicase essential for 'once per cell cycle' DNA replication initiation and elongation in eukaryotic cells. The active ATPase sites in the MCM2-7 ring are formed through the interaction surfaces of two neighboring subunits such that a critical structure of a conserved arginine finger motif is provided in trans relative to the ATP-binding site of the Walker A box of the adjacent subunit. The six ATPase active sites, ho
   2612..2630    +  promoter       T7 promoter: promoter for bacteriophage T7 RNA polymerase
   2631..2655    +  protein_bind   lac operator: The lac repressor binds to the lac operator to inhibit transcription in E. coli. This inhibition can be relieved by adding lactose or isopropyl-β-D-thiogalactopyranoside (IPTG). lac repressor encoded by lacI
   2670..2692    +  RBS            RBS: efficient ribosome binding site from bacteriophage T7 gene 10 (Olins and Rangwala, 1989)
   2720..5308    +  CDS            MCM4: MCM4_HUMAN - Also known as CDC21. Experimental evidence at protein level: Swiss-Prot protein existence level 1. Acts as component of the MCM2-7 complex (MCM complex) which is the putative replicative helicase essential for 'once per cell cycle' DNA replication initiation and elongation in eukaryotic cells. The active ATPase sites in the MCM2-7 ring are formed through the interaction surfaces of two neighboring subunits such that a critical structure of a conserved arginine finger motif is provided in trans relative to the ATP-binding site of the Walker A box of the adjacent subunit. The six AT
   5342..5383    +  CDS            S-Tag (fragment): affinity and epitope tag derived from pancreatic ribonuclease A
   5413..5430    +  CDS            SET1 (fragment): solubility-enhancement tag derived from T7 phage gene 10B
   5438..5485    +  terminator     T7 terminator: transcription terminator for bacteriophage T7 RNA polymerase
   5656..6447    -  CDS            SmR: aminoglycoside adenylyltransferase (Murphy, 1985); aadA; confers resistance to spectinomycin and streptomycin
   6448..6539    -  promoter       AmpR promoter: bla
   6587..7325    -  rep_origin     CloDF13 ori: Plasmids containing the CloDF13 (CDF) origin of replication can be propagated in E. coli cells that contain additional plasmids with compatible origins.
   7422..7486    -  CDS            TcR (fragment): tetracycline efflux protein; tet; confers resistance to tetracycline
   7501..7522    -  protein_bind   CAP binding site: CAP binding activates transcription in the presence of cAMP. E. coli catabolite activator protein
   7535..8617    -  CDS            lacI: lac repressor; lacI; The lac repressor binds to the lac operator to inhibit transcription in E. coli. This inhibition can be relieved by adding lactose or isopropyl-β-D-thiogalactopyranoside (IPTG).
   8618..8695    -  promoter       lacI promoter: lacI
   8703..8738    -  CDS            TcR (fragment): tetracycline efflux protein; tet; confers resistance to tetracycline
   8741..2       +  promoter       T7 promoter (across the origin): promoter for bacteriophage T7 RNA polymerase
