[The description below was written by a language model from this plasmid's Addgene catalogue record and pLannotate feature annotations shown in this document.]
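Description:
pCDF-MCM4/6 is an 8,757 bp bacterial co-expression plasmid built on the pCDFDuet-1 backbone, designed to produce two human minichromosome maintenance subunits, MCM6 and MCM4, in E. coli. It replicates from the CloDF13 (CDF) origin, which is compatible with other common origin families and so allows the plasmid to coexist with additional Duet-type vectors in the same cell. Selection is by spectinomycin through the aadA (SmR) aminoglycoside adenylyltransferase gene. The backbone also carries lacI with its own promoter, supplying the lac repressor in cis. Short annotated TcR matches are only small fragments and do not represent a functional marker.

The payload consists of two tandem expression units in the same orientation. Each has a T7 promoter followed by a lac operator and the T7 gene 10 ribosome binding site, so transcription depends on a host supplying T7 RNA polymerase and is repressed until induced with IPTG. The first unit drives human MCM6, recorded as carrying an N-terminal His6 tag for affinity purification; the second drives human MCM4, for which no tag is recorded. A single T7 terminator lies downstream of the second cassette. S-tag and SET1 fragments annotated after the MCM4 coding region appear to be backbone remnants rather than part of the expressed protein. Both inserts were introduced by ligation-independent cloning. Repository sequencing found an L657M substitution in MCM4, which the depositor states does not affect function.

MCM4 and MCM6 are components of the MCM2-7 complex, the putative eukaryotic replicative helicase, and the associated publication concerns a recombinant human MCM complex, consistent with use of this plasmid for producing these subunits together for biochemical and structural work.
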