Addgene plasmid #116951: pCDF-MCM4/6
Purpose: Expresses human MCM4 and human MCM6
Depositing lab: James Chong. Depositing organization: University of York. Publication: DNA induces conformational changes in a recombinant human minichromosome maintenance complex. Hesketh EL, Parker-Manuel RP, Chaban Y, Satti R, Coverley D, Orlova EV, Chong JP. J Biol Chem. 2015 Mar 20;290(12):7973-9. doi: 10.1074/jbc.M114.622738. Epub 2015 Feb 3. PubMed 25648893.
Backbone
  Vector backbone: pCDFDuet-1
  Total vector size (bp): 8757
  Vector type: Bacterial Expression
Growth in bacteria
  Bacterial resistance: Spectinomycin, 50 μg/mL
  Growth temperature: 37°C
  Growth strain: DH5alpha
  Copy number: High Copy
Gene/Insert 1
  Gene/Insert name: Human MCM6 (alt names: minichromosome maintenance 6; DNA replication licensing factor)
  Species: H. sapiens (human)
  Insert size (bp): 2507
  GenBank ID: NP_005906.2
  Entrez Gene: MCM6 (a.k.a. MCG40308, Mis5, P105MCM)
  Tag / fusion protein: His6 (N terminal on insert)
  Cloning method: Ligation Independent Cloning
  Sequencing primers: 5′ gacgacgacaagatggacctcgcggcggcagcgg; 3′ cgcgggcggccgtcaatcttcgagcaagtagttaggg
Gene/Insert 2
  Gene/Insert name: Human MCM4 (alt names: minichromosome maintenance 4; DNA replication licensing factor)
  Species: H. sapiens (human)
  Insert size (bp): 2612
  Entrez Gene: MCM4 (a.k.a. CDC21, CDC54, IMD54, NKCD, NKGCD, P1-CDC21, hCdc21)
  Cloning method: Ligation Independent Cloning
  Sequencing primers: 5′ gcgggcccggccttcatgtcgtccccggcgtcgacccc; 3′ gaggagaagcccggtcagagcaagcgcacggtcttccc
Resource information
  A portion of this plasmid was derived from a plasmid made by: Juan Mendez, CSIC
Terms and licenses: Academic/Nonprofit Terms; Industry Terms: Not Available to Industry
Depositor comments: Please note that mutation L657M in human MCM4 was found during Addgene's quality control. The depositor noted that this mutation does NOT affect plasmid function.
How to cite: pCDF-MCM4/6 was a gift from James Chong (Addgene plasmid # 116951 ; http://n2t.net/addgene:116951 ; RRID:Addgene_116951)
